>Addgene plasmid #58261 | pBabe-FLAG-Neuroserpin | depositor partial sequence | sequence record 89701 | pBabe-FLAG-Neuroserpin sequence 133 bps
CCCGCCTCGATCCTCCCTTTATCCAGCCCTCACTCCTTCTCTAGGCGCCGGCCGGATCCACCATGGACTA
CAAAGACGATGACGACAAGATGGCTTTCCTTGGACTCTTCTCTTGNNNTNNNANNNGNNNNNN
