>Addgene plasmid #58261 | pBabe-FLAG-Neuroserpin | addgene partial sequence | sequence record 93928 | pBABE5 5'-CTTTATCCAGCCCTCAC-3'
ATGGACTACAAAGACGATGACGACAAGATGGCTTTCCTTGGACTCTTCTCTTTGCTGGTTCTGCAAAGTA
TGGCTACAGGGGCCACTTTCCCTGAGGAAGCCATTGCTGACTTGTCAGTGAATATGTATAATCGTCTTAG
AGCCACTGGTGAAGATGAAAATATTCTCTTCTCTCCATTGAGTATTGCTCTTGCAATGGGAATGATGGAA
CTTGGGGCCCAAGGATCTACCCAGGAAGAAATCCGCCACTCAATGGGATATGACAGCCTAAAAAATGGTG
AAGAATTTTCTTTCTTGAAGGAGTTTTCAAACATGGTAACTGCTAAAGAGAGCCAATATGTGATGAAAAT
TGCCAATTCCTTGTTTGTGCAAAATGGATTTCATGTCAATGAGGAGTTTTTGCAAATGATGAAAAAATAT
TTTAATGCAGCAGTAAATCATGTGGACTTCAGTCAAAATGTAGCCGTGGCCAACTACATCAATAAGTGGG
TGGAGAATAACACAAACAATCTGGTGAAAGATTTGGTATCCCCAAGGGATTTTGATGCTGCCACTTATCT
GGCCCTCATTAATGCTGTCTATTTCAAGGGGAACTGGAAGTCGCAGTTTAGGCCTGAAAATACTAGAACC
TTTTCTTTCACTAAAGATGATGAAAGTGAAGTCCAAATTCCAATGATGTATCAGCAAGGAGAATTTTATT
ATGGGGAATTTAGTGATGGCTCCAATGAAGCTGGTGGTATCTACCAAGTCCTAGAAAATA
