>Addgene plasmid #58261 | pBabe-FLAG-Neuroserpin | addgene partial sequence | sequence record 93929 | pBABE3 5'-ACCCTAACTGACACACATTCC-3'
ATTCAGCGCTGGAGAGTTTTTTTTTTTTTTTTCGATAGGTACTTTTATTTTAAACAACAGCACACAAACA
CAATGACATAACAGGACCATTAGCTTAATACTGATAACATTCCTTGACAAGTTACTTATAATTTACATAT
ATTGTTTTTATCTGGAACTATTTTAAATATTATCTTAAGATATACTGTAAAACACAAATCCTAAATATAT
ACCAGTTGCAAACATAATGTGCTTAGTTACTGTTTTCCTTGTTATTCAAATAAAGTAACTTAAAGTTCTT
CGAAATCATGTCCACTTGTGTTCATTGTTTCAGGATGCATGACTCGTCCCATGAATAGAATTGTACCAGT
TCTCCTGTTTCTGATAAGAAAGAAAAATGGATGGTCGACAATAACTTGAGGATACAGCACAGCCATCCTA
CTAATTGCAATCATTCCTGAGACAGCAGCAGCTTCTGAGCCTTCTTCATTAACCTCTAGGAAGGACTTGT
GAATTGCTTTGGAAAGAAAAATCTCCTTATTATCATAGAGGCCTGTCAAATTTGCATCTTTGATGAAAAT
TTCAGTTATTCCAAGAGCCTTCAAAACATCTTTTAAATCAATTTCCTGTTCCACTGTGAACCTGGGCAGG
TATACTTCTACTTTTTGCTTCTTCACAGAGTTTGCCCATTCTTCAACCAGCTGTGCTTTGACTAATGGCT
CCAGAGTAGCAAGAGGAACTTCCTGTCTGGACAGCACCAGCATCATGCTTATTTCATCTCCTTCATATGG
