[The description below was written by a language model from this plasmid's Addgene catalogue record.]
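Description:
pBabe-FLAG-Neuroserpin is a retroviral mammalian expression plasmid built on the pBABE-Puro backbone, carrying human neuroserpin (SERPINI1) with a FLAG epitope at the N terminus of the insert. The roughly 1.6 kb insert was placed between BamHI and EcoRI sites, both of which were retained, giving a total construct of about 6.8 kb. In bacteria the plasmid is maintained under ampicillin selection; the record lists copy number as unknown and gives no feature table, so the replication origin and individual regulatory elements are not itemised.

pBABE-type vectors are Moloney murine leukaemia virus-derived: the region between the two long terminal repeats, including a packaging signal, is transcribed in packaging cells that supply the viral structural and enzymatic proteins in trans, encapsidated into replication-defective particles, and then reverse-transcribed and integrated into the genome of dividing target cells. In this backbone design the inserted cDNA is generally expressed from the 5′ LTR, while the puromycin resistance gene is driven by a separate internal promoter, although the record itself does not state the promoters for this construct. Puromycin therefore allows selection of stably transduced cell populations, and the FLAG tag permits detection or immunoprecipitation of the expressed protein with anti-FLAG antibodies.

The stated purpose is retroviral expression of neuroserpin in mammalian cells. Neuroserpin is a serine protease inhibitor, and the associated publication concerns the role of serpins in cancer cell survival and vascular co-option during brain metastasis, which suggests use for stable gain-of-function expression in cancer cells.
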