Addgene plasmid #58261: pBabe-FLAG-Neuroserpin
Purpose: Retroviral vector for expressing Neuroserpin in mammalian cells
Depositing lab: Joan Massague. Depositing organization: Memorial Sloan-Kettering Cancer Center. Publication: Serpins promote cancer cell survival and vascular co-option in brain metastasis. Valiente M, Obenauf AC, Jin X, Chen Q, Zhang XH, Lee DJ, Chaft JE, Kris MG, Huse JT, Brogi E, Massague J. Cell. 2014 Feb 27;156(5):1002-16. doi: 10.1016/j.cell.2014.01.040. PubMed 24581498.
Backbone
  Vector backbone: pBABE-Puro
  Backbone size w/o insert (bp): 5169
  Total vector size (bp): 6810
  Vector type: Mammalian Expression, Retroviral
  Selectable markers: Puromycin
Growth in bacteria
  Bacterial resistance: Ampicillin, 100 μg/mL
  Growth temperature: 37°C
  Growth strain: DH5alpha
  Copy number: Unknown
Gene/Insert
  Gene/Insert name: Neuroserpin (alt name: SERPINI1)
  Species: H. sapiens (human)
  Insert size (bp): 1605
  GenBank ID: BC018043.1
  Entrez Gene: SERPINI1 (a.k.a. HNS-S1, HNS-S2, PI12, neuroserpin)
  Tag / fusion protein: FLAG (N terminal on insert)
  Cloning method: Restriction Enzyme; 5′ cloning site BamHI (not destroyed); 3′ cloning site EcoRI (not destroyed)
  Sequencing primers: 5′ gtctctcccccttgaacctc; 3′ ATGGCTTCCTCAGGGAAAGT
Terms and licenses: Academic/Nonprofit Terms; Industry Terms: Not Available to Industry
How to cite: pBabe-FLAG-Neuroserpin was a gift from Joan Massague (Addgene plasmid # 58261 ; http://n2t.net/addgene:58261 ; RRID:Addgene_58261)
